Addgene plasmid #197336: TRIP8b (1b-2)-GFP/pEGFP-C1
Purpose: Plasmid expressing an antigen targeting TRIP8b (exon 1b)
Depositing lab: Steve Siegelbaum. Depositing organization: Columbia University.
Backbone
  Vector backbone: pEGFP-C1
  Vector type: Mammalian Expression
Growth in bacteria
  Bacterial resistance: Kanamycin, 50 μg/mL
  Growth temperature: 37°C
  Growth strain: DH5alpha
  Copy number: Unknown
Gene/Insert
  Gene/Insert name: TRIP8b (1b-2)
  Species: M. musculus (mouse)
  Entrez Gene: Pex5l (a.k.a. 1700016J08Rik, PXR2, Pex2, TRIP8b, pex5Rp)
  Tag / fusion protein: eGFP (GFP observed) (N terminal on insert)
  Cloning method: Unknown
Terms and licenses: Academic/Nonprofit Terms; Industry Terms: Not Available to Industry
Depositor comments: This is a validated antigen plasmid of Anti-TRIP8b (constant) [N212/17R].
How to cite: TRIP8b (1b-2)-GFP/pEGFP-C1 was a gift from Steve Siegelbaum (Addgene plasmid # 197336 ; http://n2t.net/addgene:197336 ; RRID:Addgene_197336)
