[The description below was written by a language model from this plasmid's Addgene catalogue record and pLannotate feature annotations shown in this document.]
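Description:
TRIP8b (1b-2)-GFP/pEGFP-C1 is a mammalian expression plasmid built on the pEGFP-C1 backbone that produces the mouse TRIP8b protein, the product of the Pex5l gene, fused to EGFP. The name and purpose field indicate the 1b-2 splice isoform, which contains exon 1b. TRIP8b is an accessory subunit of hyperpolarization-activated cyclic nucleotide-gated (HCN) channels that regulates their surface expression and cyclic nucleotide dependence. In the 6,549 nt sequenced record, the human CMV immediate early enhancer and promoter drive the EGFP coding sequence. This is followed by a remnant of the multiple cloning site and then the Pex5l open reading frame, so EGFP sits at the N terminus of the insert, as the catalogue states. The annotated Pex5l match begins somewhat downstream of the cloning site remnant, and the intervening stretch is unannotated. It may correspond to isoform-specific N-terminal sequence or linker, but the record does not say. An SV40 polyadenylation signal terminates the transcript.

The plasmid replicates in E. coli from a high-copy ColE1/pUC-type origin and also carries an f1 origin. Selection relies on the Tn5 NeoR/KanR aminoglycoside phosphotransferase gene, which is placed behind both a bacterial bla promoter and the SV40 enhancer/early promoter and ends with the HSV TK poly(A) signal. This arrangement gives kanamycin resistance in bacteria and can give G418 resistance in transfected mammalian cells. The short ble, bGH poly(A) and large T antigen annotations are fragmentary matches typical of this backbone rather than functional parts.

According to the depositor, the construct serves as a validated antigen plasmid for an anti-TRIP8b (constant region) monoclonal antibody. Cells expressing the fluorescent fusion thus provide a target for testing antibody specificity.
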