Features (pLannotate 1.2.2; 15 found; start..end, strand, type, name):
    171..965     +  CDS            NeoR/KanR: aminoglycoside phosphotransferase from Tn5; aph(3')-II (or nptII); confers resistance to neomycin, kanamycin, and G418 (Geneticin®)
    986..1138    +  CDS            ble (fragment): BLE_KLEPN - Experimental evidence at protein level: Swiss-Prot protein existence level 1. Binding protein with a strong affinity to the bleomycin family of antibiotics. Binds to CL990; an antimitotic-antibiotic compound. From Klebsiella pneumoniae.
   1197..1244    +  polyA_signal   HSV TK poly(A) signal: herpes simplex virus thymidine kinase polyadenylation signal (Cole and Stacy, 1985)
   1335..1351    -  polyA_signal   bGH poly(A) signal (fragment): bovine growth hormone polyadenylation signal
   1573..2161    +  rep_origin     ori: high-copy-number ColE1/pMB1/pBR322/pUC origin of replication
   2336..2639    +  enhancer       CMV enhancer: human cytomegalovirus immediate early enhancer
   2640..2843    +  promoter       CMV promoter: human cytomegalovirus (CMV) immediate early promoter
   2888..3604    +  CDS            EGFP: EGFP is a basic (constitutively fluorescent) green fluorescent protein published in 1996, derived from Aequorea victoria. It is reported to be a rapidly-maturing weak dimer with moderate acid sensitivity.
   3605..3641    +  misc_feature   MCS (fragment): multiple cloning site
   3806..5488    +  CDS            Pex5l: PEX5R_MOUSE - Also known as Pex2, Pex5r, Pxr2. Experimental evidence at protein level: Swiss-Prot protein existence level 1. Accessory subunit of hyperpolarization-activated cyclic nucleotide-gated (HCN) channels, regulating their cell-surface expression and cyclic nucleotide dependence. From Mus musculus (Mouse).
   5505..5589    +  CDS            large T antigen (fragment): large T antigen from SV40 (simian virus 40)
   5612..5733    +  polyA_signal   SV40 poly(A) signal: SV40 polyadenylation signal
   5767..6195    -  rep_origin     f1 ori (sequence partly withheld): f1 bacteriophage origin of replication; arrow indicates direction of (+) strand synthesis
   6222..6326    +  promoter       AmpR promoter: bla
   6328..136     +  promoter       SV40 promoter (across the origin): SV40 enhancer and early promoter
>Addgene plasmid #197336 | TRIP8b (1b-2)-GFP/pEGFP-C1 | addgene full sequence | sequence record 401590 | Addgene NGS Result
TCCGCCCAGTTCCGCCCATTCTCCGCCCCATGGCTGACTAATTTTTTTTATTTATGCAGAGGCCGAGGCC
GCCTCGGCCTCTGAGCTATTCCAGAAGTAGTGAGGAGGCTTTTTTGGAGGCCTAGGCTTTTGCAAAGATC
GATCAAGAGACAGGATGAGGATCGTTTCGCATGATTGAACAAGATGGATTGCACGCAGGTTCTCCGGCCG
CTTGGGTGGAGAGGCTATTCGGCTATGACTGGGCACAACAGACAATCGGCTGCTCTGATGCCGCCGTGTT
CCGGCTGTCAGCGCAGGGGCGCCCGGTTCTTTTTGTCAAGACCGACCTGTCCGGTGCCCTGAATGAACTG
CAAGACGAGGCAGCGCGGCTATCGTGGCTGGCCACGACGGGCGTTCCTTGCGCAGCTGTGCTCGACGTTG
TCACTGAAGCGGGAAGGGACTGGCTGCTATTGGGCGAAGTGCCGGGGCAGGATCTCCTGTCATCTCACCT
TGCTCCTGCCGAGAAAGTATCCATCATGGCTGATGCAATGCGGCGGCTGCATACGCTTGATCCGGCTACC
TGCCCATTCGACCACCAAGCGAAACATCGCATCGAGCGAGCACGTACTCGGATGGAAGCCGGTCTTGTCG
ATCAGGATGATCTGGACGAAGAGCATCAGGGGCTCGCGCCAGCCGAACTGTTCGCCAGGCTCAAGGCGAG
CATGCCCGACGGCGAGGATCTCGTCGTGACCCATGGCGATGCCTGCTTGCCGAATATCATGGTGGAAAAT
GGCCGCTTTTCTGGATTCATCGACTGTGGCCGGCTGGGTGTGGCGGACCGCTATCAGGACATAGCGTTGG
CTACCCGTGATATTGCTGAAGAGCTTGGCGGCGAATGGGCTGACCGCTTCCTCGTGCTTTACGGTATCGC
CGCTCCCGATTCGCAGCGCATCGCCTTCTATCGCCTTCTTGACGAGTTCTTCTGAGCGGGACTCTGGGGT
TCGAAATGACCGACCAAGCGACGCCCAACCTGCCATCACGAGATTTCGATTCCACCGCCGCCTTCTATGA
AAGGTTGGGCTTCGGAATCGTTTTCCGGGACGCCGGCTGGATGATCCTCCAGCGCGGGGATCTCATGCTG
GAGTTCTTCGCCCACCCTAGGGGGAGGCTAACTGAAACACGGAAGGAGACAATACCGGAAGGAACCCGCG
CTATGACGGCAATAAAAAGACAGAATAAAACGCACGGTGTTGGGTCGTTTGTTCATAAACGCGGGGTTCG
GTCCCAGGGCTGGCACTCTGTCGATACCCCACCGAGACCCCATTGGGGCCAATACGCCCGCGTTTCTTCC
TTTTCCCCACCCCACCCCCCAAGTTCGGGTGAAGGCCCAGGGCTCGCAGCCAACGTCGGGGCGGCAGGCC
CTGCCATAGCCTCAGGTTACTCATATATACTTTAGATTGATTTAAAACTTCATTTTTAATTTAAAAGGAT
CTAGGTGAAGATCCTTTTTGATAATCTCATGACCAAAATCCCTTAACGTGAGTTTTCGTTCCACTGAGCG
TCAGACCCCGTAGAAAAGATCAAAGGATCTTCTTGAGATCCTTTTTTTCTGCGCGTAATCTGCTGCTTGC
AAACAAAAAAACCACCGCTACCAGCGGTGGTTTGTTTGCCGGATCAAGAGCTACCAACTCTTTTTCCGAA
GGTAACTGGCTTCAGCAGAGCGCAGATACCAAATACTGTTCTTCTAGTGTAGCCGTAGTTAGGCCACCAC
TTCAAGAACTCTGTAGCACCGCCTACATACCTCGCTCTGCTAATCCTGTTACCAGTGGCTGCTGCCAGTG
GCGATAAGTCGTGTCTTACCGGGTTGGACTCAAGACGATAGTTACCGGATAAGGCGCAGCGGTCGGGCTG
AACGGGGGGTTCGTGCACACAGCCCAGCTTGGAGCGAACGACCTACACCGAACTGAGATACCTACAGCGT
GAGCTATGAGAAAGCGCCACGCTTCCCGAAGGGAGAAAGGCGGACAGGTATCCGGTAAGCGGCAGGGTCG
GAACAGGAGAGCGCACGAGGGAGCTTCCAGGGGGAAACGCCTGGTATCTTTATAGTCCTGTCGGGTTTCG
CCACCTCTGACTTGAGCGTCGATTTTTGTGATGCTCGTCAGGGGGGCGGAGCCTATGGAAAAACGCCAGC
AACGCGGCCTTTTTACGGTTCCTGGCCTTTTGCTGGCCTTTTGCTCACATGTTCTTTCCTGCGTTATCCC
CTGATTCTGTGGATAACCGTATTACCGCCATGCATTAGTTATTAATAGTAATCAATTACGGGGTCATTAG
TTCATAGCCCATATATGGAGTTCCGCGTTACATAACTTACGGTAAATGGCCCGCCTGGCTGACCGCCCAA
CGACCCCCGCCCATTGACGTCAATAATGACGTATGTTCCCATAGTAACGCCAATAGGGACTTTCCATTGA
CGTCAATGGGTGGAGTATTTACGGTAAACTGCCCACTTGGCAGTACATCAAGTGTATCATATGCCAAGTA
CGCCCCCTATTGACGTCAATGACGGTAAATGGCCCGCCTGGCATTATGCCCAGTACATGACCTTATGGGA
CTTTCCTACTTGGCAGTACATCTACGTATTAGTCATCGCTATTACCATGGTGATGCGGTTTTGGCAGTAC
ATCAATGGGCGTGGATAGCGGTTTGACTCACGGGGATTTCCAAGTCTCCACCCCATTGACGTCAATGGGA
GTTTGTTTTGGCACCAAAATCAACGGGACTTTCCAAAATGTCGTAACAACTCCGCCCCATTGACGCAAAT
GGGCGGTAGGCGTGTACGGTGGGAGGTCTATATAAGCAGAGCTGGTTTAGTGAACCGTCAGATCCGCTAG
CGCTACCGGTCGCCACCATGGTGAGCAAGGGCGAGGAGCTGTTCACCGGGGTGGTGCCCATCCTGGTCGA
GCTGGACGGCGACGTAAACGGCCACAAGTTCAGCGTGTCCGGCGAGGGCGAGGGCGATGCCACCTACGGC
AAGCTGACCCTGAAGTTCATCTGCACCACCGGCAAGCTGCCCGTGCCCTGGCCCACCCTCGTGACCACCC
TGACCTACGGCGTGCAGTGCTTCAGCCGCTACCCCGACCACATGAAGCAGCACGACTTCTTCAAGTCCGC
CATGCCCGAAGGCTACGTCCAGGAGCGCACCATCTTCTTCAAGGACGACGGCAACTACAAGACCCGCGCC
GAGGTGAAGTTCGAGGGCGACACCCTGGTGAACCGCATCGAGCTGAAGGGCATCGACTTCAAGGAGGACG
GCAACATCCTGGGGCACAAGCTGGAGTACAACTACAACAGCCACAACGTCTATATCATGGCCGACAAGCA
GAAGAACGGCATCAAGGTGAACTTCAAGATCCGCCACAACATCGAGGACGGCAGCGTGCAGCTCGCCGAC
CACTACCAGCAGAACACCCCCATCGGCGACGGCCCCGTGCTGCTGCCCGACAACCACTACCTGAGCACCC
AGTCCGCCCTGAGCAAAGACCCCAACGAGAAGCGCGATCACATGGTCCTGCTGGAGTTCGTGACCGCCGC
CGGGATCACTCTCGGCATGGACGAGCTGTACAAGTCCGGACTCAGATCTCGAGCTCAAGCTTCGAATTCT
GGGATGTCTGACAGTGAAATGGATGGAAGGACTCACATTCCATCTCTACTTAATGCCCTTTTGTCCAGAA
ATCGGGTCATGCAGATGAGCTACTTGAAAAGTAAAGAACAAGGCTATGGCAAGCTAAGCAGTGACGAGGA
CCTGGAAATAATTGTTGACCAGAAGCAGCTGGTGAATGAGCAACAAGAGAGCAGACCCCTCCTGAGCCCC
TCCATCGACGACTTCCTCTGCGAAACCAAATCGGAGGCCATTGCAAAGCCAGTGACATCCAACACAGCCG
TGTTGACCACTGGCTTGGATCTCCTTGACCTGAGTGAACCCGTCTCTCAAACCCAAACCAAAGCCAAGAA
ATCTGAGCCCTCATCAAAGAGCTCGTCCCTCAAGAAGAAAGCTGATGGCTCCGACCTCATCAGTGCAGAT
GCTGAGCAGAGAGCACAGGCTCTCCGAGGGCCAGAGACATCATCCTTAGATTTAGACATTCAAACACAAC
TGGAAAAATGGGATGATGTCAAGTTTCACGGTGACCGAACAAGCAAGGGGCATCTCATGGCAGAAAGGAA
ATCATGCTCTTCCAGAACTGGGTCCAAAGAGCTTCTTTGGTCCGCAGAACACAGATCTCAGCCAGAGCTG
AGTACTGGGAAAAGCGCCCTCAACTCTGAGTCGGCTTCCGAGTTGGAACTTGTAGCTCCAGCACAGGCTC
GGCTGACCAAAGAGCATCGCTGGGGAAGTGCCCTGCTCTCCAGGAACCATTCCTTGGAAGAGGAGTTTGA
AAGGGCAAAAGCGGCAGTAGAGTCAGATACAGAGTTCTGGGATAAGATGCAGGCAGAATGGGAGGAAATG
GCCCGGAGGAACTGGATATCCGAGAACCAGGAAGCTCAGAACCAAGTCACCGTCTCGGCCAGTGAGAAGG
GATATTACTTCCACACTGAAAATCCCTTCAAGGACTGGCCTGGAGCATTTGAAGAAGGCTTAAAAAGGTT
GAAGGAAGGGGACCTGCCTGTCACCATCCTGTTCATGGAAGCTGCAATTCTTCAGGACCCTGGAGACGCT
GAGGCATGGCAGTTTCTTGGTATAACCCAGGCTGAGAATGAAAATGAGCAGGCAGCTATTGTCGCCCTCC
AGAGGTGCCTGGAGTTGCAGCCCAACAACTTGAAGGCTCTGATGGCCTTGGCTGTAAGTTACACCAACAC
CAGCCACCAGCAGGATGCTTGTGAGGCACTGAAGAACTGGATTAAGCAAAACCCAAAGTACAAGTACCTC
GTGAAGAACAAGAAAGGCTCTCCAGGCCTCACACGGCGGATGTCTAAATCCCCAGTTGACAGCTCTGTTC
TGGAAGGAGTGAAGGAGTTGTACCTGGAAGCTGCCCACCAAAATGGTGACATGATTGACCCAGACCTGCA
GACAGGTCTGGGAGTTCTGTTCCACCTGAGTGGAGAGTTCAATAGAGCAATCGATGCATTTAATGCTGCC
TTAACAGTTCGGCCAGAGGATTACTCACTGTGGAACCGTCTTGGGGCAACCTTGGCAAATGGAGACCGCA
GTGAGGAAGCTGTGGAGGCCTACACGAGAGCACTGGAGATCCAGCCAGGTTTCATCCGCTCCAGATACAA
CCTGGGGATCAGCTGCATCAACCTGGGTGCCTACAGAGAAGCGGTCAGCAACTTCCTCACTGCCCTCAGC
TTGCAGAGGAAGAGCAGGAACCAGCAGCAAGTCCCTCACCCTGCCATCTCCGGGAACATCTGGGCCGCCC
TCAGGATTGCCCTGTCGCTGATGGACCAGCCGGAGCTCTTCCAGGCCGCCAACCTCGGTGACTTGGATGT
CCTCCTGAGAGCTTTCAATTTGGATCCTTGAAGGTCTAGATAACTGATCATAATCAGCCATACCACATTT
GTAGAGGTTTTACTTGCTTTAAAAAACCTCCCACACCTCCCCCTGAACCTGAAACATAAAATGAATGCAA
TTGTTGTTGTTAACTTGTTTATTGCAGCTTATAATGGTTACAAATAAAGCAATAGCATCACAAATTTCAC
AAATAAAGCATTTTTTTCACTGCATTCTAGTTGTGGTTTGTCCAAACTCATCAATGTATCTTAACGCGTA
AATTGTAAGCGTTAATATTTTGTTAAAATTCGCGTTAAATTTTTGTTAAATCAGCTCATTTTTTAACCAA
TAGGCCGAAATCGGCAAAATCCCTTATAAATCAAAAGAATAGACCGAGATAGGGT
[37 nt withheld, positions 5866-5902]
AAAGAACGTGGACTCCAACGTCAAAGG
[49 nt withheld, positions 5930-5978]
T
[91 nt withheld, positions 5980-6070]
G
[124 nt withheld, positions 6072-6195]
CAGGTGGCACTTTTCGGGGAAATGTGCGCGGAACCCCTATTTGTTTATTTTTCTAAATACATTCAAATAT
GTATCCGCTCATGAGACAATAACCCTGATAAATGCTTCAATAATATTGAAAAAGGAAGAGTCCTGAGGCG
GAAAGAACCAGCTGTGGAATGTGTGTCAGTTAGGGTGTGGAAAGTCCCCAGGCTCCCCAGCAGGCAGAAG
TATGCAAAGCATGCATCTCAATTAGTCAGCAACCAGGTGTGGAAAGTCCCCAGGCTCCCCAGCAGGCAGA
AGTATGCAAAGCATGCATCTCAATTAGTCAGCAACCATAGTCCCGCCCCTAACTCCGCCCATCCCGCCCC
TAAC
